Addgene plasmid #82893: pDONR223_HAVCR2_WT
Purpose: Gateway Donor vector containing HAVCR2, part of the Target Accelerator Plasmid Collection.
Depositing lab: Jesse Boehm & Matthew Meyerson & David Root. Depositing organization: Broad Institute. Publication: High-throughput Phenotyping of Lung Cancer Somatic Mutations. Berger AH, Brooks AN, Wu X, Shrestha Y, Chouinard C, Piccioni F, Bagul M, Kamburov A, Imielinski M, Hogstrom L, Zhu C, Yang X, Pantel S, Sakai R, Watson J, Kaplan N, Campbell JD, Singh S, Root DE, Narayan R, Natoli T, Lahr DL, Tirosh I, Tamayo P, Getz G, Wong B, Doench J, Subramanian A, Golub TR, Meyerson M, Boehm JS. Cancer Cell. 2016 Aug 8;30(2):214-28. doi: 10.1016/j.ccell.2016.06.022. Epub 2016 Jul 28. PubMed 27478040.
Backbone
  Vector backbone: pDONR223
  Backbone manufacturer: Invitrogen
  Vector type: Gateway Entry vector
Growth in bacteria
  Bacterial resistance: Spectinomycin, 50 μg/mL
  Growth temperature: 37°C
  Growth strain: DH5alpha
  Copy number: High Copy
Gene/Insert
  Gene/Insert name: HAVCR2
  Species: H. sapiens (human)
  Mutation: R140L
  GenBank ID: NM_032782
  Entrez Gene: HAVCR2 (a.k.a. CD366, HAVcr-2, KIM-3, SPTCL, TIM3, TIMD-3, TIMD3, Tim-3)
  Promoter: None
  Cloning method: Gateway Cloning
  Sequencing primers: 5′ M13pUC-fwd; 3′ M13-Rev
Terms and licenses: Academic/Nonprofit Terms; Industry Terms: Not Available to Industry
Depositor comments: CLOSED (stop codon immediately follows insert)
How to cite: pDONR223_HAVCR2_WT was a gift from Jesse Boehm & Matthew Meyerson & David Root (Addgene plasmid # 82893 ; http://n2t.net/addgene:82893 ; RRID:Addgene_82893)
