[The description below was written by a language model from this plasmid's Addgene catalogue record and the feature table of its GenBank file.]
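Description:
pDONR223_HAVCR2_WT is a Gateway entry clone built on the Invitrogen pDONR223 backbone, a 3,696 bp circular plasmid maintained in E. coli. It replicates from a high-copy ColE1/pUC-type origin and is selected with spectinomycin through the aadA aminoglycoside adenylyltransferase gene, which also confers streptomycin resistance. Tandem rrnB T1 and T2 transcription terminators sit upstream of the cloning region and insulate it from read-through transcription originating in the backbone.

The payload is the human HAVCR2 open reading frame (also known as TIM-3 or CD366), referenced to NM_032782. The feature table does not annotate the ORF itself, but it lies in the roughly 900 bp interval between the attL1 and attL2 sites. These sites allow LR Clonase-mediated transfer of the insert, in a fixed orientation, into any attR-containing destination vector. The clone is in "closed" format, meaning a stop codon immediately follows the coding sequence, so it suits native or N-terminally tagged expression but not C-terminal fusions. No promoter drives the insert in this vector; the only promoter annotated is a T7 promoter beyond attL2 that points back toward the insert on the opposite strand. M13 forward and reverse primer sites flank the att cassette for sequence verification.

Although the name designates this clone as wild type, the catalogue lists an R140L change relative to the reference; the record does not explain this difference. The plasmid belongs to the Target Accelerator Plasmid Collection, associated with high-throughput phenotyping of lung cancer somatic mutations, where such a clone serves as the reference allele to be shuttled into expression vectors alongside mutant variants.
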