LOCUS       Exported 3696 bp ds-DNA circular SYN 12-MAY-2021
DEFINITION  Gateway Donor vector containing HAVCR2, part of the Target
            Accelerator Plasmid Collection..
ACCESSION   .
VERSION     .
KEYWORDS    pDONR223_HAVCR2_WT
SOURCE      synthetic DNA construct
  ORGANISM  synthetic DNA construct
REFERENCE   1 (bases 1 to 3696)
  AUTHORS   Berger AH, Brooks AN, Wu X, Shrestha Y, Chouinard C, Piccioni F,
            Bagul M, Kamburov A, Imielinski M, Hogstrom L, Zhu C, Yang X, Pantel
            S, Sakai R, Watson J, Kaplan N, Campbell JD, Singh S, Root DE,
            Narayan R, Natoli T, Lahr DL, Tirosh I, Tamayo P, Getz G, Wong B,
            Doench J, Subramanian A, Golub TR, Meyerson M, Boehm JS
  TITLE     High-throughput Phenotyping of Lung Cancer Somatic Mutations.
  JOURNAL   Cancer Cell. 2016 Aug 8;30(2):214-28. doi:
            10.1016/j.ccell.2016.06.022. Epub 2016 Jul 28.
  PUBMED    27478040
REFERENCE   2 (bases 1 to 3696)
  AUTHORS   .
  TITLE     Direct Submission
  JOURNAL   Exported May 12, 2021 from SnapGene Server 1.1.58
            http://www.snapgene.com
FEATURES             Location/Qualifiers
     source          1..3696
                     /organism="synthetic DNA construct"
                     /mol_type="other DNA"
     primer_bind     43..65
                     /label=M13/pUC Forward
                     /note="In lacZ gene"
     primer_bind     57..74
                     /label=M13 Forward
                     /note="In lacZ gene. Also called M13-F20 or M13 (-21)
                     Forward"
     primer_bind     58..74
                     /label=M13 fwd
                     /note="common sequencing primer, one of multiple similar
                     variants"
     protein_bind    90..189
                     /gene="mutant version of attL"
                     /label=attL1
                     /bound_moiety="LR Clonase(TM)"
                     /note="recombination site for the Gateway(R) LR reaction"
     protein_bind    complement(1096..1195)
                     /gene="mutant version of attL"
                     /label=attL2
                     /bound_moiety="LR Clonase(TM)"
                     /note="recombination site for the Gateway(R) LR reaction"
     primer_bind     complement(1212..1231)
                     /label=T7
                     /note="T7 promoter, forward primer"
     promoter        complement(1213..1231)
                     /label=T7 promoter
                     /note="promoter for bacteriophage T7 RNA polymerase"
     primer_bind     complement(1236..1252)
                     /label=M13 rev
                     /note="common sequencing primer, one of multiple similar
                     variants"
     primer_bind     complement(1236..1252)
                     /label=M13 Reverse
                     /note="In lacZ gene. Also called M13-rev"
     CDS             1683..2474
                     /codon_start=1
                     /gene="aadA"
                     /product="aminoglycoside adenylyltransferase (Murphy,
                     1985)"
                     /label=SmR
                     /note="confers resistance to spectinomycin and
                     streptomycin"
                     /translation="MREAVIAEVSTQLSEVVGVIERHLEPTLLAVHLYGSAVDGGLKPH
                     SDIDLLVTVTVRLDETTRRALINDLLETSASPGESEILRAVEVTIVVHDDIIPWRYPAK
                     RELQFGEWQRNDILAGIFEPATIDIDLAILLTKAREHSVALVGPAAEELFDPVPEQDLF
                     EALNETLTLWNSPPDWAGDERNVVLTLSRIWYSAVTGKIAPKDVAADWAMERLPAQYQP
                     VILEARQAYLGQEEDRLASRADQLEEFVHYVKGEITKVVGK"
     rep_origin      2567..3155
                     /direction=RIGHT
                     /label=ori
                     /note="high-copy-number ColE1/pMB1/pBR322/pUC origin of
                     replication"
     primer_bind     3056..3075
                     /label=pBR322ori-F
                     /note="pBR322 origin, forward primer"
     primer_bind     3309..3326
                     /label=L4440
                     /note="L4440 vector, forward primer"
     terminator      3485..3512
                     /label=rrnB T2 terminator
                     /note="transcription terminator T2 from the E. coli rrnB
                     gene"
     terminator      3604..3690
                     /gene="Escherichia coli rrnB"
                     /label=rrnB T1 terminator
                     /note="transcription terminator T1 from the E. coli rrnB
                     gene"
ORIGIN
        1 ggcagttccc tactctcgcg ttaacgctag catggatgtt ttcccagtca cgacgttgta
       61 aaacgacggc cagtcttaag ctcgggcccc aaataatgat tttattttga ctgatagtga
      121 cctgttcgtt gcaacaaatt gatgagcaat gcttttttat aatgccaact ttgtacaaaa
      181 aagttggcat gttttcacat cttccctttg actgtgtcct gctgctgctg ctgctactac
      241 ttacaaggtc ctcagaagtg gaatacagag cggaggtcgg tcagaatgcc tatctgccct
      301 gcttctacac cccagccgcc ccagggaacc tcgtgcccgt ctgctggggc aaaggagcct
      361 gtcctgtgtt tgaatgtggc aacgtggtgc tcaggactga tgaaagggat gtgaattatt
      421 ggacatccag atactggcta aatggggatt tccgcaaagg agatgtgtcc ctgaccatag
      481 agaatgtgac tctagcagac agtgggatct actgctgccg gatccaaatc ccaggcataa
      541 tgaatgatga aaaatttaac ctgaagttgg tcatcaaacc agccaaggtc acccctgcac
      601 cgactctgca gagagacttc actgcagcct ttccaaggat gcttaccacc aggggacatg
      661 gcccagcaga gacacagaca ctggggagcc tccctgatat aaatctaaca caaatatcca
      721 cattggccaa tgagttacgg gactctagat tggccaatga cttacgggac tctggagcaa
      781 ccatcagaat aggcatctac atcggagcag ggatctgtgc tgggctggct ctggctctta
      841 tcttcggcgc tttaattttc aaatggtatt ctcatagcaa agagaagata cagaatttaa
      901 gcctcatctc tttggccaac ctccctccct caggattggc aaatgcagta gcagagggaa
      961 ttcgctcaga agaaaacatc tataccattg aagagaacgt atatgaagtg gaggagccca
     1021 atgagtatta ttgctatgtc agcagcaggc agcaaccctc acaacctttg ggttgtcgct
     1081 ttgcaatgcc atgattgcca actttcttgt acaaagttgg cattataaga aagcattgct
     1141 tatcaatttg ttgcaacgaa caggtcacta tcagtcaaaa taaaatcatt atttgccatc
     1201 cagctgatat cccctatagt gagtcgtatt acatggtcat agctgtttcc tggcagctct
     1261 ggcccgtgtc tcaaaatctc tgatgttaca ttgcacaaga taaaaatata tcatcatgcc
     1321 tcctctagac cagccaggac agaaatgcct cgacttcgct gctacccaag gttgccgggt
     1381 gacgcacacc gtggaaacgg atgaaggcac gaacccagtg gacataagcc tgttcggttc
     1441 gtaagctgta atgcaagtag cgtatgcgct cacgcaactg gtccagaacc ttgaccgaac
     1501 gcagcggtgg taacggcgca gtggcggttt tcatggcttg ttatgactgt ttttttgggg
     1561 tacagtctat gcctcgggca tccaagcagc aagcgcgtta cgccgtgggt cgatgtttga
     1621 tgttatggag cagcaacgat gttacgcagc agggcagtcg ccctaaaaca aagttaaaca
     1681 ttatgaggga agcggtgatc gccgaagtat cgactcaact atcagaggta gttggcgtca
     1741 tcgagcgcca tctcgaaccg acgttgctgg ccgtacattt gtacggctcc gcagtggatg
     1801 gcggcctgaa gccacacagt gatattgatt tgctggttac ggtgaccgta aggcttgatg
     1861 aaacaacgcg gcgagctttg atcaacgacc ttttggaaac ttcggcttcc cctggagaga
     1921 gcgagattct ccgcgctgta gaagtcacca ttgttgtgca cgacgacatc attccgtggc
     1981 gttatccagc taagcgcgaa ctgcaatttg gagaatggca gcgcaatgac attcttgcag
     2041 gtatcttcga gccagccacg atcgacattg atctggctat cttgctgaca aaagcaagag
     2101 aacatagcgt tgccttggta ggtccagcgg cggaggaact ctttgatccg gttcctgaac
     2161 aggatctatt tgaggcgcta aatgaaacct taacgctatg gaactcgccg cccgactggg
     2221 ctggcgatga gcgaaatgta gtgcttacgt tgtcccgcat ttggtacagc gcagtaaccg
     2281 gcaaaatcgc gccgaaggat gtcgctgccg actgggcaat ggagcgcctg ccggcccagt
     2341 atcagcccgt catacttgaa gctagacagg cttatcttgg acaagaagaa gatcgcttgg
     2401 cctcgcgcgc agatcagttg gaagaatttg tccactacgt gaaaggcgag atcaccaagg
     2461 tagtcggcaa ataaccctcg agccacccat gaccaaaatc ccttaacgtg agttacgcgt
     2521 cgttccactg agcgtcagac cccgtagaaa agatcaaagg atcttcttga gatccttttt
     2581 ttctgcgcgt aatctgctgc ttgcaaacaa aaaaaccacc gctaccagcg gtggtttgtt
     2641 tgccggatca agagctacca actctttttc cgaaggtaac tggcttcagc agagcgcaga
     2701 taccaaatac tgttcttcta gtgtagccgt agttaggcca ccacttcaag aactctgtag
     2761 caccgcctac atacctcgct ctgctaatcc tgttaccagt ggctgctgcc agtggcgata
     2821 agtcgtgtct taccgggttg gactcaagac gatagttacc ggataaggcg cagcggtcgg
     2881 gctgaacggg gggttcgtgc acacagccca gcttggagcg aacgacctac accgaactga
     2941 gatacctaca gcgtgagcta tgagaaagcg ccacgcttcc cgaagggaga aaggcggaca
     3001 ggtatccggt aagcggcagg gtcggaacag gagagcgcac gagggagctt ccagggggaa
     3061 acgcctggta tctttatagt cctgtcgggt ttcgccacct ctgacttgag cgtcgatttt
     3121 tgtgatgctc gtcagggggg cggagcctat ggaaaaacgc cagcaacgcg gcctttttac
     3181 ggttcctggc cttttgctgg ccttttgctc acatgttctt tcctgcgtta tcccctgatt
     3241 ctgtggataa ccgtattacc gcctttgagt gagctgatac cgctcgccgc agccgaacga
     3301 ccgagcgcag cgagtcagtg agcgaggaag cggaagagcg cccaatacgc aaaccgcctc
     3361 tccccgcgcg ttggccgatt cattaatgca gctggcacga caggtttccc gactggaaag
     3421 cgggcagtga gcgcaacgca attaatacgc gtaccgctag ccaggaagag tttgtagaaa
     3481 cgcaaaaagg ccatccgtca ggatggcctt ctgcttagtt tgatgcctgg cagtttatgg
     3541 cgggcgtcct gcccgccacc ctccgggccg ttgcttcaca acgttcaaat ccgctcccgg
     3601 cggatttgtc ctactcagga gagcgttcac cgacaaacaa cagataaaac gaaaggccca
     3661 gtcttccgac tgagcctttc gttttatttg atgcct
//
