>Addgene plasmid #82893 | pDONR223_HAVCR2_WT | depositor partial sequence | sequence record 157619 | Insert sequence
ATGTTTTCACATCTTCCCTTTGACTGTGTCCTGCTGCTGCTGCTGCTACTACTTACAAGGTCCTCAGAAG
TGGAATACAGAGCGGAGGTCGGTCAGAATGCCTATCTGCCCTGCTTCTACACCCCAGCCGCCCCAGGGAA
CCTCGTGCCCGTCTGCTGGGGCAAAGGAGCCTGTCCTGTGTTTGAATGTGGCAACGTGGTGCTCAGGACT
GATGAAAGGGATGTGAATTATTGGACATCCAGATACTGGCTAAATGGGGATTTCCGCAAAGGAGATGTGT
CCCTGACCATAGAGAATGTGACTCTAGCAGACAGTGGGATCTACTGCTGCCGGATCCAAATCCCAGGCAT
AATGAATGATGAAAAATTTAACCTGAAGTTGGTCATCAAACCAGCCAAGGTCACCCCTGCACCGACTCTG
CAGAGAGACTTCACTGCAGCCTTTCCAAGGATGCTTACCACCAGGGGACATGGCCCAGCAGAGACACAGA
CACTGGGGAGCCTCCCTGATATAAATCTAACACAAATATCCACATTGGCCAATGAGTTACGGGACTCTAG
ATTGGCCAATGACTTACGGGACTCTGGAGCAACCATCAGAATAGGCATCTACATCGGAGCAGGGATCTGT
GCTGGGCTGGCTCTGGCTCTTATCTTCGGCGCTTTAATTTTCAAATGGTATTCTCATAGCAAAGAGAAGA
TACAGAATTTAAGCCTCATCTCTTTGGCCAACCTCCCTCCCTCAGGATTGGCAAATGCAGTAGCAGAGGG
AATTCGCTCAGAAGAAAACATCTATACCATTGAAGAGAACGTATATGAAGTGGAGGAGCCCAATGAGTAT
TATTGCTATGTCAGCAGCAGGCAGCAACCCTCACAACCTTTGGGTTGTCGCTTTGCAATGCCATAG
